Addgene plasmid #107926: pROS12
Purpose: hph based Yeast/E.coli shuttle vector designed to clone and express Cas9 programming spacer
Depositing lab: Jean-Marc Daran. Depositing organization: Delft University of Technology. Publication: CRISPR/Cas9: a molecular Swiss army knife for simultaneous introduction of multiple genetic modifications in Saccharomyces cerevisiae. Mans R, van Rossum HM, Wijsman M, Backx A, Kuijpers NG, van den Broek M, Daran-Lapujade P, Pronk JT, van Maris AJ, Daran JM. FEMS Yeast Res. 2015 Mar;15(2). pii: fov004. doi: 10.1093/femsyr/fov004. Epub 2015 Mar 4. PubMed 25743786.
Backbone
  Vector backbone: p426-SNR52p-gRNA.CAN1.Y-SUP4t
  Backbone manufacturer: George Church (Addgene plasmid # 43803)
  Backbone size w/o insert (bp): 6043
  Vector type: Yeast Expression, CRISPR
  Selectable markers: Hygromycin
Growth in bacteria
  Bacterial resistance: Ampicillin, 100 μg/mL
  Growth temperature: 37°C
  Growth strain: DH5alpha
  Copy number: High Copy
Gene/Insert
  Gene/Insert name: gRNA-CAN1.Y, gRNA-ADE2.Y
  gRNA/shRNA sequence: GATACGTTCTCTATGGAGGA, ACTTGAAGATTCTTTAGTGT
  Species: S. cerevisiae (budding yeast)
  Insert size (bp): 20
  Cloning method: Gibson Cloning
Terms and licenses: Academic/Nonprofit Terms; Industry Terms: Not Available to Industry
How to cite: pROS12 was a gift from Jean-Marc Daran (Addgene plasmid # 107926 ; http://n2t.net/addgene:107926 ; RRID:Addgene_107926)
