[The description below was written by a language model from this plasmid's Addgene catalogue record and pLannotate feature annotations shown in this document.]
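Description:
pROS12 is a yeast/E. coli shuttle plasmid for expressing Cas9 guide RNAs in Saccharomyces cerevisiae, derived from the p426-SNR52p-gRNA.CAN1.Y-SUP4t backbone and about 6 kb in total. In bacteria it is maintained at high copy through a ColE1/pUC-type origin and selected with ampicillin via the β-lactamase gene and its native promoter. In yeast it replicates episomally from the 2μ origin and is selected with hygromycin through an hphMX-type cassette followed by a CYC1 terminator. This dominant marker is flanked by two loxP sites, which would in principle allow Cre-mediated recombination across the marker, although the record does not state a purpose for them.

The payload consists of two guide RNA expression cassettes arranged as mirror images on either side of the 2μ origin. Each comprises the SNR52 small nucleolar RNA promoter (an RNA polymerase III promoter), a 20-nt spacer position, the Streptococcus pyogenes gRNA scaffold and the SUP4 tRNA terminator, with a short CYC1 terminator fragment abutting the 2μ element. As deposited, the two cassettes carry spacers targeting the yeast CAN1 and ADE2 genes. The symmetrical layout means the same plasmid can deliver two guides at once, and new spacers are introduced by Gibson assembly according to the record. The plasmid carries no Cas9 gene, so the nuclease must be supplied separately, for example from the host strain. It serves as a template and expression vector for cloning programming spacers, enabling simultaneous introduction of multiple genetic modifications in S. cerevisiae, with hygromycin selection making it usable in strains lacking auxotrophic markers.
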