Features (pLannotate 1.2.2; 16 found; start..end, strand, type, name):
    522..1110    -  rep_origin     ori: high-copy-number ColE1/pMB1/pBR322/pUC origin of replication
   1281..2141    -  CDS            AmpR: β-lactamase; bla; confers resistance to ampicillin, carbenicillin, and related antibiotics
   2142..2246    -  promoter       AmpR promoter: bla
   2346..2379    -  protein_bind   loxP: Cre-mediated recombination occurs in the 8-bp core sequence (GCATACAT). Cre recombinase
   2434..3808    +  gene           hphMX6 (fragment): yeast selectable marker conferring hygromycin resistance
   3860..4049    +  terminator     CYC1 terminator: S. cerevisiae CYC1; transcription terminator for CYC1
   4079..4112    -  protein_bind   loxP: Cre-mediated recombination occurs in the 8-bp core sequence (GCATACAT). Cre recombinase
   4235..4503    +  promoter       SNR52 promoter: promoter for the S. cerevisiae small nucleolar RNA gene SNR52
   4524..4598    +  misc_RNA       gRNA scaffold: guide RNA scaffold for the Streptococcus pyogenes CRISPR/Cas9 system
   4603..4622    +  terminator     SUP4 terminator: transcription terminator for the S. cerevisiae SUP4 tRNA gene
   4628..4667    +  terminator     CYC1 terminator (fragment): S. cerevisiae CYC1; transcription terminator for CYC1
   4668..5828    +  rep_origin     2μ ori: yeast 2μ plasmid origin of replication
   5829..5868    -  terminator     CYC1 terminator (fragment): S. cerevisiae CYC1; transcription terminator for CYC1
   5874..5893    -  terminator     SUP4 terminator: transcription terminator for the S. cerevisiae SUP4 tRNA gene
   5898..5972    -  misc_RNA       gRNA scaffold: guide RNA scaffold for the Streptococcus pyogenes CRISPR/Cas9 system
   5993..218     -  promoter       SNR52 promoter (across the origin): promoter for the S. cerevisiae small nucleolar RNA gene SNR52
>Addgene plasmid #107926 | pROS12 | addgene full sequence | sequence record 208552 | Addgene NGS Result
CAACTTTCACTTCTACAGCGTTTGACCAAAATCTTTTGAACAGAACATTGTAGGGTGTGAAAAAATGCGC
ACCTTTACCGCTAGCCCAAGAGGGCACTACAAAATCTAGAGTTGTACTTCAAACGTACATGTAATCACCT
TGTATATACTCGAAAGAAAACATCAAGTTTCTGTATAAATATGAGTGAAAGCATAATCATACATTATCTT
TTCAAAGAAGCTCCAGCTTTTGTTCCCTTTAGTGAGGGTATTCACGTAGACGGATAGGTATAGCCAGACA
TCAGCAGCATACTTCGGGAACCGTAGGCTCTAGAGAGAGGCGGTTTGCGTATTGGGCGCTCTTCCGCTTC
CTCGCTCACTGACTCGCTGCGCTCGGTCGTTCGGCTGCGGCGAGCGGTATCAGCTCACTCAAAGGCGGTA
ATACGGTTATCCACAGAATCAGGGGATAACGCAGGAAAGAACATGTGAGCAAAAGGCCAGCAAAAGGCCA
GGAACCGTAAAAAGGCCGCGTTGCTGGCGTTTTTCCATAGGCTCCGCCCCCCTGACGAGCATCACAAAAA
TCGACGCTCAAGTCAGAGGTGGCGAAACCCGACAGGACTATAAAGATACCAGGCGTTTCCCCCTGGAAGC
TCCCTCGTGCGCTCTCCTGTTCCGACCCTGCCGCTTACCGGATACCTGTCCGCCTTTCTCCCTTCGGGAA
GCGTGGCGCTTTCTCATAGCTCACGCTGTAGGTATCTCAGTTCGGTGTAGGTCGTTCGCTCCAAGCTGGG
CTGTGTGCACGAACCCCCCGTTCAGCCCGACCGCTGCGCCTTATCCGGTAACTATCGTCTTGAGTCCAAC
CCGGTAAGACACGACTTATCGCCACTGGCAGCAGCCACTGGTAACAGGATTAGCAGAGCGAGGTATGTAG
GCGGTGCTACAGAGTTCTTGAAGTGGTGGCCTAACTACGGCTACACTAGAAGGACAGTATTTGGTATCTG
CGCTCTGCTGAAGCCAGTTACCTTCGGAAAAAGAGTTGGTAGCTCTTGATCCGGCAAACAAACCACCGCT
GGTAGCGGTGGTTTTTTTGTTTGCAAGCAGCAGATTACGCGCAGAAAAAAAGGATCTCAAGAAGATCCTT
TGATCTTTTCTACGGGGTCTGACGCTCAGTGGAACGAAAACTCACGTTAAGGGATTTTGGTCATGAGATT
ATCAAAAAGGATCTTCACCTAGATCCTTTTAAATTAAAAATGAAGTTTTAAATCAATCTAAAGTATATAT
GAGTAAACTTGGTCTGACAGTTACCAATGCTTAATCAGTGAGGCACCTATCTCAGCGATCTGTCTATTTC
GTTCATCCATAGTTGCCTGACTCCCCGTCGTGTAGATAACTACGATACGGGAGGGCTTACCATCTGGCCC
CAGTGCTGCAATGATACCGCGAGACCCACGCTCACCGGCTCCAGATTTATCAGCAATAAACCAGCCAGCC
GGAAGGGCCGAGCGCAGAAGTGGTCCTGCAACTTTATCCGCCTCCATCCAGTCTATTAATTGTTGCCGGG
AAGCTAGAGTAAGTAGTTCGCCAGTTAATAGTTTGCGCAACGTTGTTGCCATTGCTACAGGCATCGTGGT
GTCACGCTCGTCGTTTGGTATGGCTTCATTCAGCTCCGGTTCCCAACGATCAAGGCGAGTTACATGATCC
CCCATGTTGTGCAAAAAAGCGGTTAGCTCCTTCGGTCCTCCGATCGTTGTCAGAAGTAAGTTGGCCGCAG
TGTTATCACTCATGGTTATGGCAGCACTGCATAATTCTCTTACTGTCATGCCATCCGTAAGATGCTTTTC
TGTGACTGGTGAGTACTCAACCAAGTCATTCTGAGAATAGTGTATGCGGCGACCGAGTTGCTCTTGCCCG
GCGTCAATACGGGATAATACCGCGCCACATAGCAGAACTTTAAAAGTGCTCATCATTGGAAAACGTTCTT
CGGGGCGAAAACTCTCAAGGATCTTACCGCTGTTGAGATCCAGTTCGATGTAACCCACTCGTGCACCCAA
CTGATCTTCAGCATCTTTTACTTTCACCAGCGTTTCTGGGTGAGCAAAAACAGGAAGGCAAAATGCCGCA
AAAAAGGGAATAAGGGCGACACGGAAATGTTGAATACTCATACTCTTCCTTTTTCAATATTATTGAAGCA
TTTATCAGGGTTATTGTCTCATGAGCGGATACATATTTGAATGTATTTAGAAAAATAAACAAATAGGGGT
TCCGCGCACTCGAGACTATATGTGAAGGCATGGCTATGGCACGGCAGACATTCCGCCAGATCATCAATAG
GCACCTTCGTACGCTGCAGGTCGACAACCCTTAATATAACTTCGTATAATGTATGCTATACGAAGTTATT
AGGTCTAGAGATCTGTTTAGCTTGCCTCGTCCCCGCCGGGTCACCCGGCCAGCGACATGGAGGCCCAGAA
TACCCTCCTTGACAGTCTTGACGTGCGCAGCTCAGGGGCATGATGTGACTGTCGCCCGTACATTTAGCCC
ATACATCCCCATGTATAATCATTTGCATCCATACATTTTGATGGCCGCACGGCGCGAAGCAAAAATTACG
GCTCCTCGCTGCGGACCTGCGAGCAGGGAAACGCTCCCCTCACAGACGCGTTGAATTGTCCCCACGCCGC
GCCCCTGTAGAGAAATATAAAAGGTTAGGATTTGCCACTGAGGTTCTTCTTTCATATACTTCCTTTTAAA
ATCTTGCTAGGATACAGTTCTCACATCACATCCGAACATAAACAACCATGGGTAAAAAGCCTGAACTCAC
CGCGACGTCTGTCGAGAAGTTTCTGATCGAAAAGTTCGACAGCGTCTCCGACCTGATGCAGCTCTCGGAG
GGCGAAGAATCTCGTGCTTTCAGCTTCGATGTAGGAGGGCGTGGATATGTCCTGCGGGTAAATAGCTGCG
CCGATGGTTTCTACAAAGATCGTTATGTTTATCGGCACTTTGCATCGGCCGCGCTCCCGATTCCGGAAGT
GCTTGACATTGGGGAATTCAGCGAGAGCCTGACCTATTGCATCTCCCGCCGTGCACAGGGTGTCACGTTG
CAAGACCTGCCTGAAACCGAACTGCCCGCTGTTCTGCAGCCGGTCGCGGAGGCCATGGATGCGATCGCTG
CGGCCGATCTTAGCCAGACGAGCGGGTTCGGCCCATTCGGACCGCAAGGAATCGGTCAATACACTACATG
GCGTGATTTCATATGCGCGATTGCTGATCCCCATGTGTATCACTGGCAAACTGTGATGGACGACACCGTC
AGTGCGTCCGTCGCGCAGGCTCTCGATGAGCTGATGCTTTGGGCCGAGGACTGCCCCGAAGTCCGGCACC
TCGTGCACGCGGATTTCGGCTCCAACAATGTCCTGACGGACAATGGCCGCATAACAGCGGTCATTGACTG
GAGCGAGGCGATGTTCGGGGATTCCCAATACGAGGTCGCCAACATCTTCTTCTGGAGGCCGTGGTTGGCT
TGTATGGAGCAGCAGACGCGCTACTTCGAGCGGAGGCATCCGGAGCTTGCAGGATCGCCGCGGCTCCGGG
CGTATATGCTCCGCATTGGTCTTGACCAACTCTATCAGAGCTTGGTTGACGGCAATTTCGATGATGCAGC
TTGGGCGCAGGGTCGATGCGACGCAATCGTCCGATCCGGAGCCGGGACTGTCGGGCGTACACAAATCGCC
CGCAGAAGCGCGGCCGTCTGGACCGATGGCTGTGTAGAAGTACTCGCCGATAGTGGAAACCGACGCCCCA
GCACTCGTCCGAGGGCAAAGGAATAATCTCGAGTCATGTAATTAGTTATGTCACGCTTACATTCACGCCC
TCCCCCCACATCCGCTCTAACCGAAAAGGAAGGAGTTAGACAACCTGAAGTCTAGGTCCCTATTTATTTT
TTTATAGTTATGTTAGTATTAAGAACGTTATTTATATTTCAAATTTTTCTTTTTTTTCTGTACAGACGCG
TGTACGCATGTAACATTATACTGAAAACCTTGCTTGAGAAGGTTTTGGGACGCTCGAAGGCTTTAACGAG
CTCTCGAGAACCCTTAATATAACTTCGTATAATGTATGCTATACGAAGTTATTAGGTGATATCAGATCCA
CTAGTGGCCTATGCCACCTTTCGAGAGGACGATGCCCGTGTCTAAATGATTCGACCAGCCTAAGAATGTT
CAACCCCTCACTAAAGGGAACAAAAGCTGGAGCTTCTTTGAAAAGATAATGTATGATTATGCTTTCACTC
ATATTTATACAGAAACTTGATGTTTTCTTTCGAGTATATACAAGGTGATTACATGTACGTTTGAAGTACA
ACTCTAGATTTTGTAGTGCCCTCTTGGGCTAGCGGTAAAGGTGCGCATTTTTTCACACCCTACAATGTTC
TGTTCAAAAGATTTTGGTCAAACGCTGTAGAAGTGAAAGTTGGTGCGCATGTTTCGGCGTTCGAAACTTC
TCCGCAGTGAAAGATAAATGATCACTTGAAGATTCTTTAGTGTGTTTTAGAGCTAGAAATAGCAAGTTAA
AATAAGGCTAGTCCGTTATCAACTTGAAAAAGTGGCACCGAGTCGGTGGTGCTTTTTTTGTTTTTTATGT
CTTCGAGTCATGTAATTAGTTATGTCACGCTTACGTTCACGCCCTCCACGCATTTAAGCATAAACACGCA
CTATGCCGTTCTTCTCATGTATATATATATACAGGCAACACGCAGATATAGGTGCGACGTGAACAGTGAG
CTGTATGTGCGCAGCTCGCGTTGCATTTTCGGAAGCGCTCGTTTTCGGAAACGCTTTGAAGTTCCTATTC
CGAAGTTCCTATTCTGTAGAAAGTATAGGAACCTCAGAGCGCTTTTGAAAACCAAAAGCGCTCTGAAGAC
GCACTTTCAAAAAACCAAAAACGCACCGGACTGTAACGAGCTACTAAAATATTGCGAATACCGCTTCCAC
AAACATTGCTCAAAAGTATCTCTTTGCTATATATCTCTGTGCTATATCCCTATATAACCTACCCATCCAC
CTTTCGCTCCTTGAACTTGCATCTAAACTCGACCTCTACATTTTTTATGTTTATCTCTAGTATTACTCTT
TAGACAAAAAAATTGTAGTAAGAACTATTCATAGAGTGAATCGAAAACAATACGAAAATGTAAACATTTC
CTATACGTAGTATATAGAGACAAAATAGAAGAAACCGTTCATAATTTTCTGACCAATGAAGAATCATCAA
CGCTATCACTTTCTGTTCACAAAGTATGCGCAATCCACATCGGTATAGAATATAATCGGGGATGCCTTTA
TCTTGAAAAAATGCACCCGCAGCTTCGCTAGTAATCAGTAAACGCGGGAAGTGGAGTCAGGCTTTTTTTA
TGGAAGAGAAAATAGACACCAAAGTAGCCTTCTTCTAACCTTAACGGACCTACAGTGCAAAAAGTTATCA
AGAGACTGCATTATAGAGCGCACAAAGGAGAAAAAAAGTAATCTAAGATGCTTTGTTAGAAAAATAGCGC
TCTCGGGATGCATTTTTGTAGAACAAAAAAGAAGTATAGATTCTTTGTTGGTAAAATAGCGCTCTCGCGT
TGCATTTCTGTTCTGTAAAAATGCAGCTCAGATTCTTTGTTTGAAAAATTAGCGCTCTCGCGTTGCATTT
TTGTTTTACAAAAATGAAGCACAGATTCTTCGTTGGTAAAATAGCGCTTTCGCGTTGCATTTCTGTTCTG
TAAAAATGCAGCTCAGATTCTTTGTTTGAAAAATTAGCGCTCTCGCGTTGCATTTTTGTTCTACAAAATG
AAGCACAGATGCTTCGTTGGAGGGCGTGAACGTAAGCGTGACATAACTAATTACATGACTCGAAGACATA
AAAAACAAAAAAAGCACCACCGACTCGGTGCCACTTTTTCAAGTTGATAACGGACTAGCCTTATTTTAAC
TTGCTATTTCTAGCTCTAAAACTCCTCCATAGAGAACGTATCGATCATTTATCTTTCACTGCGGAGAAGT
TTCGAACGCCGAAACATGCGCAC
